>Addgene plasmid #44838 | pFA6a-link-yomTagBFP-SpHis5 | depositor full sequence | sequence record 62014 | pFA6a-link-yomTagBFP-SpHis5 sequence 4717 bps
GCGCCACTTCTAAATAAGCGAATTTCTTATGATTTATGATTTTTATTATTAAATAAGTTATAAAAAAAAT
AAGTGTATACAAATTTTAAAGTGACTCTTAGGTTTTAAAACGAAAATTCTTATTCTTGAGTAACTCTTTC
CTGTAGGTCAGGTTGCTTTCTCAGGTATAGTATGAGGTCGCTCTTATTGACCACACCTCTACCGGCAGAT
CCGCTAGGGATAACAGGGTAATATAGATCTGTTTAGCTTGCCTCGTCCCCGCCGGGTCACCCGGCCAGCG
ACATGGAGGCCCAGAATACCCTCCTTGACAGTCTTGACGTGCGCAGCTCAGGGGCATGATGTGACTGTCG
CCCGTACATTTAGCCCATACATCCCCATGTATAATCATTTGCATCCATACATTTTGATGGCCGCACGGCG
CGAAGCAAAAATTACGGCTCCTCGCTGCAGACCTGCGAGCAGGGAAACGCTCCCCTCACAGACGCGTTGA
ATTGTCCCCACGCCGCGCCCCTGTAGAGAAATATAAAAGGTTAGGATTTGCCACTGAGGTTCTTCTTTCA
TATACTTCCTTTTAAAATCTTGCTAGGATACAGTTCTCACATCACATCCGAACATAAACAACCATGGGTA
GGAGGGCTTTTGTAGAAAGAAATACGAACGAAACGAAAATCAGCGTTGCCATCGCTTTGGACAAAGCTCC
CTTACCTGAAGAGTCGAATTTTATTGATGAACTTATAACTTCCAAGCATGCAAACCAAAAGGGAGAACAA
GTAATCCAAGTAGACACGGGAATTGGATTCTTGGATCACATGTATCATGCACTGGCTAAACATGCAGGCT
GGAGCTTACGACTTTACTCAAGAGGTGATTTAATCATCGATGATCATCACACTGCAGAAGATACTGCTAT
TGCACTTGGTATTGCATTCAAGCAGGCTATGGGTAACTTTGCCGGCGTTAAAAGATTTGGACATGCTTAT
TGTCCACTTGACGAAGCTCTTTCTAGAAGCGTAGTTGACTTGTCGGGACGGCCCTATGCTGTTATCGATT
TGGGATTAAAGCGTGAAAAGGTTGGGGAATTGTCCTGTGAAATGATCCCTCACTTACTATATTCCTTTTC
GGTAGCAGCTGGAATTACTTTGCATGTTACCTGCTTATATGGTAGTAATGACCATCATCGTGCTGAAAGC
GCTTTTAAATCTCTGGCTGTTGCCATGCGCGCGGCTACTAGTCTTACTGGAAGTTCTGAAGTCCCAAGCA
CGAAGGGAGTGTTGTAAAGAGTACTGACAATAAAAAGATTCTTGTTTTCAAGAACTTGTCATTTGTATAG
TTTTTTTATATTGTAGTTGTTCTATTTTAATCAAATGTTAGCGTGATTTATATTTTTTTTCGCCTCGACA
TCATCTGCCCAGATGCGAAGTTAAGTGCGCAGAAAGTAATATCATGCGTCAATCGTATGTGAATGCTGGT
CGCTATACTGCTGTCGATTCGATACTAACGCCGCCATCCAGTTTAAACGAGCTCGAATTCATCGATGATA
TCAGATCCACTAGTGGCCTATGCGGCCGCGGATCTGCCGGTCTCCCTATAGTGAGTCGTATTAATTTCGA
TAAGCCAGGTTAACCTGCATTAATGAATCGGCCAACGCGCGGGGAGAGGCGGTTTGCGTATTGGGCGCTC
TTCCGCTTCCTCGCTCACTGACTCGCTGCGCTCGGTCGTTCGGCTGCGGCGAGCGGTATCAGCTCACTCA
AAGGCGGTAATACGGTTATCCACAGAATCAGGGGATAACGCAGGAAAGAACATGTGAGCAAAAGGCCAGC
AAAAGGCCAGGAACCGTAAAAAGGCCGCGTTGCTGGCGTTTTTCCATAGGCTCCGCCCCCCTGACGAGCA
TCACAAAAATCGACGCTCAAGTCAGAGGTGGCGAAACCCGACAGGACTATAAAGATACCAGGCGTTTCCC
CCTGGAAGCTCCCTCGTGCGCTCTCCTGTTCCGACCCTGCCGCTTACCGGATACCTGTCCGCCTTTCTCC
CTTCGGGAAGCGTGGCGCTTTCTCAATGCTCACGCTGTAGGTATCTCAGTTCGGTGTAGGTCGTTCGCTC
CAAGCTGGGCTGTGTGCACGAACCCCCCGTTCAGCCCGACCGCTGCGCCTTATCCGGTAACTATCGTCTT
GAGTCCAACCCGGTAAGACACGACTTATCGCCACTGGCAGCAGCCACTGGTAACAGGATTAGCAGAGCGA
GGTATGTAGGCGGTGCTACAGAGTTCTTGAAGTGGTGGCCTAACTACGGCTACACTAGAAGGACAGTATT
TGGTATCTGCGCTCTGCTGAAGCCAGTTACCTTCGGAAAAAGAGTTGGTAGCTCTTGATCCGGCAAACAA
ACCACCGCTGGTAGCGGTGGTTTTTTTGTTTGCAAGCAGCAGATTACGCGCAGAAAAAAAGGATCTCAAG
AAGATCCTTTGATCTTTTCTACGGGGTCTGACGCTCAGTGGAACGAAAACTCACGTTAAGGGATTTTGGT
CATGAGATTATCAAAAAGGATCTTCACCTAGATCCTTTTAAATTAAAAATGAAGTTTTAAATCAATCTAA
AGTATATATGAGTAAACTTGGTCTGACAGTTACCAATGCTTAATCAGTGAGGCACCTATCTCAGCGATCT
GTCTATTTCGTTCATCCATAGTTGCCTGACTCCCCGTCGTGTAGATAACTACGATACGGGAGGGCTTACC
ATCTGGCCCCAGTGCTGCAATGATACCGCGAGACCCACGCTCACCGGCTCCAGATTTATCAGCAATAAAC
CAGCCAGCCGGAAGGGCCGAGCGCAGAAGTGGTCCTGCAACTTTATCCGCCTCCATCCAGTCTATTAATT
GTTGCCGGGAAGCTAGAGTAAGTAGTTCGCCAGTTAATAGTTTGCGCAACGTTGTTGCCATTGCTACAGG
CATCGTGGTGTCACGCTCGTCGTTTGGTATGGCTTCATTCAGCTCCGGTTCCCAACGATCAAGGCGAGTT
ACATGATCCCCCATGTTGTGCAAAAAAGCGGTTAGCTCCTTCGGTCCTCCGATCGTTGTCAGAAGTAAGT
TGGCCGCAGTGTTATCACTCATGGTTATGGCAGCACTGCATAATTCTCTTACTGTCATGCCATCCGTAAG
ATGCTTTTCTGTGACTGGTGAGTACTCAACCAAGTCATTCTGAGAATAGTGTATGCGGCGACCGAGTTGC
TCTTGCCCGGCGTCAATACGGGATAATACCGCGCCACATAGCAGAACTTTAAAAGTGCTCATCATTGGAA
AACGTTCTTCGGGGCGAAAACTCTCAAGGATCTTACCGCTGTTGAGATCCAGTTCGATGTAACCCACTCG
TGCACCCAACTGATCTTCAGCATCTTTTACTTTCACCAGCGTTTCTGGGTGAGCAAAAACAGGAAGGCAA
AATGCCGCAAAAAAGGGAATAAGGGCGACACGGAAATGTTGAATACTCATACTCTTCCTTTTTCAATATT
ATTGAAGCATTTATCAGGGTTATTGTCTCATGAGCGGATACATATTTGAATGTATTTAGAAAAATAAACA
AATAGGGGTTCCGCGCACATTTCCCCGAAAAGTGCCACCTGACGTCTAAGAAACCATTATTATCATGACA
TTAACCTATAAAAATAGGCGTATCACGAGGCCCTTTCGTCTCGCGCGTTTCGGTGATGACGGTGAAAACC
TCTGACACATGCAGCTCCCGGAGACGGTCACAGCTTGTCTGTAAGCGGATGCCGGGAGCAGACAAGCCCG
TCAGGGCGCGTCAGCGGGTGTTGGCGGGTGTCGGGGCTGGCTTAACTATGCGGCATCAGAGCAGATTGTA
CTGAGAGTGCACCATATGGACATATTGTCGTTAGAACGCGGCTACAATTAATACATAACCTTATGTATCA
TACACATACGATTTAGGTGACACTATAGAACGCGGCCGCCAGCTGAAGCTTCGTACGCTGCAGGTCGACG
GATCGGTGACGGTGCTGGTTTAATTAACATGAGTGAGTTGATTAAGGAAAACATGCACATGAAGTTGTAC
ATGGAAGGAACAGTAGATAATCATCATTTCAAATGTACGTCAGAAGGTGAGGGCAAACCTTATGAAGGAA
CTCAAACTATGAGAATTAAAGTCGTTGAGGGTGGCCCACTACCATTTGCATTCGATATCCTCGCAACATC
TTTTCTGTATGGTTCTAAAACCTTTATCAACCATACACAAGGCATACCAGATTTCTTTAAGCAATCATTT
CCTGAAGGTTTCACATGGGAAAGAGTAACTACCTATGAAGATGGTGGTGTCCTTACAGCTACTCAAGACA
CGTCTTTGCAGGATGGTTGTTTAATCTACAATGTTAAGATAAGAGGAGTGAACTTTACATCCAATGGACC
AGTCATGCAAAAGAAAACTCTAGGTTGGGAGGCATTCACAGAAACTTTGTACCCAGCCGATGGGGGCTTA
GAAGGGAGAAATGACATGGCTTTAAAACTGGTTGGCGGTAGCCATTTGATTGCGAACATCAAAACAACCT
ACAGAAGCAAAAAGCCAGCTAAAAATCTTAAGATGCCTGTATACTACGTGGATTACAGATTAGAAAGGAA
GGAAGCTAATAATGAAACTTACGTTGAACAGCACGAGGTGGCCGTTGCCCGTTATTGCGACCTTCCTTCA
AAATTGGGACACAAACTAAACTAAGGC
Features (pLannotate 1.2.2; 13 found; start..end, strand, type, name):
     18..205     +  terminator     ADH1 terminator: S. cerevisiae ADH1; transcription terminator for the S. cerevisiae alcohol dehydrogenase 1 (ADH1) gene
    280..623     +  promoter       TEF promoter: Ashbya gossypii TEF promoter
    624..1277    +  CDS            S. pombe his5: imidazoleglycerol-phosphate dehydratase, required for histidine biosynthesis; Schizosaccharomyces pombe his5; yeast auxotrophic marker; corresponds to S. cerevisiae HIS3
   1283..1480    +  terminator     TEF terminator: Ashbya gossypii TEF terminator
   1585..1603    -  promoter       T7 promoter: promoter for bacteriophage T7 RNA polymerase
   1625..1678    -  CDS            lacI (fragment): lac repressor; lacI; The lac repressor binds to the lac operator to inhibit transcription in E. coli. This inhibition can be relieved by adding lactose or isopropyl-β-D-thiogalactopyranoside (IPTG).
   1861..2449    -  rep_origin     ori: high-copy-number ColE1/pMB1/pBR322/pUC origin of replication
   2620..3480    -  CDS            AmpR: β-lactamase; bla; confers resistance to ampicillin, carbenicillin, and related antibiotics
   3481..3585    -  promoter       AmpR promoter: bla
   3680..3715    +  CDS            rop (fragment): Rop protein, which maintains plasmids at low copy number; rop
   3817..3868    +  misc_feature   bom (fragment): basis of mobility region from pBR322
   3931..3949    +  promoter       SP6 promoter: promoter for bacteriophage SP6 RNA polymerase
   4019..4711    +  CDS            TagBFP: TagBFP is a basic (constitutively fluorescent) blue fluorescent protein published in 2008, derived from Entacmaea quadricolor. It is reported to be a very rapidly-maturing monomer with very low acid sensitivity.
