[The description below was written by a language model from this plasmid's Addgene catalogue record and pLannotate feature annotations shown in this document.]
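Description:
pFA6a-link-yomTagBFP-SpHis5 is a yeast tagging vector built on the pFA6a backbone, designed as a template for creating fusions between a chromosomal gene and a blue fluorescent protein in Saccharomyces cerevisiae. It is maintained in E. coli through a high-copy ColE1/pUC-type origin and an ampicillin resistance gene (β-lactamase with its own promoter). No yeast replication origin is annotated, which fits its role as a cassette donor rather than an episomal expression plasmid. The feature table also lists small remnants of lacI, rop and bom, which are backbone fragments with no evident functional role, and SP6 and T7 promoters that flank the cassette region.

The payload is yomTagBFP, a synthetic, yeast codon-optimized version of the monomeric blue fluorescent protein mTagBFP (annotated as TagBFP, derived from an Entacmaea quadricolor protein). On the circular map, its coding sequence runs directly into the S. cerevisiae ADH1 terminator. No promoter for the fluorescent protein is annotated, since expression is meant to come from the tagged gene's own promoter once the cassette is fused in frame. The "link" in the name points to a linker preceding the fluorescent protein, although it is not separately annotated. Downstream lies the selection module: the Schizosaccharomyces pombe his5 gene, driven by the Ashbya gossypii TEF promoter and ended by the TEF terminator. It complements S. cerevisiae his3 mutations and allows histidine prototrophy selection, while these heterologous sequences limit recombination with the native locus. The vector derives from an earlier series of optimized fluorescent protein tagging cassettes and belongs to an improved set of blue, green and red tagging vectors for budding yeast.
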