Addgene plasmid #44838: pFA6a-link-yomTagBFP-SpHis5
Purpose: Yeast tagging vector to create gene fusion with yeast optimized mTagBFP with SpHis5 selection
Depositing lab: Wendell Lim & Kurt Thorn. Depositing organization: University of California, San Francisco (UCSF). Publication: Improved Blue, Green, and Red Fluorescent Protein Tagging Vectors for S. cerevisiae. Lee S, Lim WA, Thorn KS. PLoS One. 2013 Jul 2;8(7):e67902. doi: 10.1371/journal.pone.0067902. Print 2013. PubMed 23844123.
Backbone
  Vector backbone: pFA6a
  Vector type: Yeast Expression
  Selectable markers: HIS3
Growth in bacteria
  Bacterial resistance: Ampicillin, 100 μg/mL
  Growth temperature: 37°C
  Growth strain: DH5alpha
  Copy number: Unknown
Gene/Insert
  Gene/Insert name: yomTagBFP (alt name: Yeast Optimized mTagBFP)
  Species: Synthetic
Terms and licenses: Academic/Nonprofit Terms; Industry Terms: Not Available to Industry
Depositor comments: This vector is derived from the sequences published in “Optimized cassettes for fluorescent protein tagging in Saccharomyces cerevisiae.” Sheff MA, Thorn KS. Yeast. 2004 Jun;21(8):661-70. These plasmids were generated with funding from an NIGMS Systems Biology Center grant, number P50 GM081879. Please acknowledge this grant if you use these plasmids.
How to cite: pFA6a-link-yomTagBFP-SpHis5 was a gift from Wendell Lim & Kurt Thorn (Addgene plasmid # 44838 ; http://n2t.net/addgene:44838 ; RRID:Addgene_44838)
