>Addgene plasmid #44838 | pFA6a-link-yomTagBFP-SpHis5 | addgene partial sequence | sequence record 72519 | Sp6 5'-ATTTAGGTGACACTATAG-3'
GCAGGTCGACGGATCGGTGACGGTGCTGGTTTAATTAACATGAGTGAGTTGATTAAGGAAAACATGCACA
TGAAGTTGTACATGGAAGGAACAGTAGATAATCATCATTTCAAATGTACGTCAGAAGGTGAGGGCAAACC
TTATGAAGGAACTCAAACTATGAGAATTAAAGTCGTTGAGGGTGGCCCACTACCATTTGCATTCGATATC
CTCGCAACATCTTTTCTGTATGGTTCTAAAACCTTTATCAACCATACACAAGGCATACCAGATTTCTTTA
AGCAATCATTTCCTGAAGGTTTCACATGGGAAAGAGTAACTACCTATGAAGATGGTGGTGTCCTTACAGC
TACTCAAGACACGTCTTTGCAGGATGGTTGTTTAATCTACAATGTTAAGATAAGAGGAGTGAACTTTACA
TCCAATGGACCAGTCATGCAAAAGAAAACTCTAGGTTGGGAGGCATTCACAGAAACTTTGTACCCAGCCG
ATGGGGGCTTAGAAGGGAGAAATGACATGGCTTTAAAACTGGTTGGCGGTAGCCATTTGATTGCGAACAT
CAAAACAACCTACAGAAGCAAAAAGCCAGCTAAAAATCTTAAGATGCCTGTATACTACGTGGATTACAGA
TTAGAAAGGAAGGAAGCTAATAATGAAACTTACGTTGAACAGCACGAGGTGGCCGTTGCCCGTTATTGCG
ACCTTCCTTCAAAATTGGGACACAAACTAAACTAAGGCGCGCCACTTCTAAATAAGCGAATTTCTTATGA
TTTATGA
