>Addgene plasmid #44838 | pFA6a-link-yomTagBFP-SpHis5 | addgene partial sequence | sequence record 72628 | T7
GATCTGATATCATCGATGAATTCGAGCTCGTTTAAACTGGATGGCGGCGTTAGTATCGAATCGACAGCAG
TATAGCGACCAGCATTCACATACGATTGACGCATGATATTACTTTCTGCGCACTTAACTTCGCATCTGGG
CAGATGATGTCGAGGCGAAAAAAAATATAAATCACGCTAACATTTGATTAAAATAGAACAACTACAATAT
AAAAAAACTATACAAATGACAAGTTCTTGAAAACAAGAATCTTTTTATTGTCAGTACTCTTTACAACACT
CCCTTCGTGCTTGGGACTTCAGAACTTCCAGTAAGACTAGTAGCCGCGCGCATGGCAACAGCCAGAGATT
TAAAAGCGCTTTCAGCACGATGATGGTCATTACTACCATATAAGCAGGTAACATGCAAAGTAATTCCAGC
TGCTACCGAAAAGGAATATAGTAAGTGAGGGATCATTTCACAGGACAATTCCCCAACCTTTTCACGCTTT
AATCCCAAATCGATAACAGCATAGGGCCGTCCCGACAAGTCAACTACGCTTCTAGAAAGAGCTTCGTCAA
GTGGACAATAAGCATGTCCAAATCTTTTAACGCCGGCAAAGTTACTCATAGCCTGCTTGAATGCAATACC
AAGTGCAATAGCAGTATCTTCTGCAGTGTGATGATCATCGATGATTAAATCACCTCTTGAGTAAAGTCGT
AAGCTCCAGCCTGCATGTTTAGCCAGTGCATGATACATGTGATCCAAGAATCCAATTCCCGTGTCTACTT
GGATTACTTGTTCTCCCTTTTGGTTTGTATGCTTGGAAGTTATAAGTTCATCAATAAAAT
